>Addgene plasmid #87803 | pcDNA5-EGFP-NLS-P2A-mCherry-PTS1 | addgene full sequence | sequence record 175010 | Addgene NGS Result
ATGGTGAGCAAGGGCGAGGAGCTGTTCACCGGGGTGGTGCCCATCCTGGTCGAGCTGGACGGCGACGTAA
ACGGCCACAAGTTCAGCGTGTCCGGCGAGGGCGAGGGCGATGCCACCTACGGCAAGCTGACCCTGAAGTT
CATCTGCACCACCGGCAAGCTGCCCGTGCCCTGGCCCACCCTCGTGACCACCCTGACCTACGGCGTGCAG
TGCTTCAGCCGCTACCCCGACCACATGAAGCAGCACGACTTCTTCAAGTCCGCCATGCCCGAAGGCTACG
TCCAGGAGCGCACCATCTTCTTCAAGGACGACGGCAACTACAAGACCCGCGCCGAGGTGAAGTTCGAGGG
CGACACCCTGGTGAACCGCATCGAGCTGAAGGGCATCGACTTCAAGGAGGACGGCAACATCCTGGGGCAC
AAGCTGGAGTACAACTACAACAGCCACAACGTCTATATCATGGCCGACAAGCAGAAGAACGGCATCAAGG
TGAACTTCAAGATCCGCCACAACATCGAGGACGGCAGCGTGCAGCTCGCCGACCACTACCAGCAGAACAC
CCCCATCGGCGACGGCCCCGTGCTGCTGCCCGACAACCACTACCTGAGCACCCAGTCCGCCCTGAGCAAA
GACCCCAACGAGAAGCGCGATCACATGGTCCTGCTGGAGTTCGTGACCGCCGCCGGGATCACTCTCGGCA
TGGACGAGCTGTACAAGGGATCCCCTAAGAAGAAGCGCAAGGTCCTCGAGAGCGGCCGCGGAAGCGGAGC
TACTAACTTCAGCCTGCTGAAGCAGGCTGGAGACGTGGAGGAGAACCCTGGACCTATGGTGAGCAAGGGC
GAGGAGGATAACATGGCCATCATCAAGGAGTTCATGCGCTTCAAGGTGCACATGGAGGGCTCCGTGAACG
GCCACGAGTTCGAGATCGAGGGCGAGGGCGAGGGCCGCCCCTACGAGGGCACCCAGACCGCCAAGCTGAA
GGTGACCAAGGGTGGCCCCCTGCCCTTCGCCTGGGACATCCTGTCCCCTCAGTTCATGTACGGCTCCAAG
GCCTACGTGAAGCACCCCGCCGACATCCCCGACTACTTGAAGCTGTCCTTCCCCGAGGGCTTCAAGTGGG
AGCGCGTGATGAACTTCGAGGACGGCGGCGTGGTGACCGTGACCCAGGACTCCTCCCTGCAGGACGGCGA
GTTCATCTACAAGGTGAAGCTGCGCGGCACCAACTTCCCCTCCGACGGCCCCGTAATGCAGAAGAAGACC
ATGGGCTGGGAGGCCTCCTCCGAGCGGATGTACCCCGAGGACGGCGCCCTGAAGGGCGAGATCAAGCAGA
GGCTGAAGCTGAAGGACGGCGGCCACTACGACGCTGAGGTCAAGACCACCTACAAGGCCAAGAAGCCCGT
GCAGCTGCCCGGCGCCTACAACGTCAACATCAAGTTGGACATCACCTCCCACAACGAGGACTACACCATC
GTGGAACAGTACGAACGCGCCGAGGGCCGCCACTCCACCGGCGGCATGGACGAGCTGTACAAGGCTAGCG
GATACAAGAGTAAGCTGTAATAACCCGGGTAATGATCAGCCTCGACTGTGCCTTCTAGTTGCCAGCCATC
TGTTGTTTGCCCCTCCCCCGTGCCTTCCTTGACCCTGGAAGGTGCCACTCCCACTGTCCTTTCCTAATAA
AATGAGGAAATTGCATCGCATTGTCTGAGTAGGTGTCATTCTATTCTGGGGGGTGGGGTGGGGCAGGACA
GCAAGGGGGAGGATTGGGAAGACAATAGCAGGCATGCTGGGGATGCGGTGGGCTCTATGGCTTCTGAGGC
GGAAAGAACCAGCTGGGGCTCTAGGGGGTATCCCC
[124 nt withheld, positions 1856-1979]
C
[91 nt withheld, positions 1981-2071]
AGGGTGATGGTTCACGTACCTAGAAGTTCCTATTCCGAAGTTCCTATTCTCTAGAAAGTATAGGAACTTC
CTTGGCCAAAAAGCCTGAACTCACCGCGACGTCTGTCGAGAAGTTTCTGATCGAAAAGTTCGACAGCGTC
TCCGACCTGATGCAGCTCTCGGAGGGCGAAGAATCTCGTGCTTTCAGCTTCGATGTAGGAGGGCGTGGAT
ATGTCCTGCGGGTAAATAGCTGCGCCGATGGTTTCTACAAAGATCGTTATGTTTATCGGCACTTTGCATC
GGCCGCGCTCCCGATTCCGGAAGTGCTTGACATTGGGGAATTCAGCGAGAGCCTGACCTATTGCATCTCC
CGCCGTGCACAGGGTGTCACGTTGCAAGACCTGCCTGAAACCGAACTGCCCGCTGTTCTGCAGCCGGTCG
CGGAGGCCATGGATGCGATCGCTGCGGCCGATCTTAGCCAGACGAGCGGGTTCGGCCCATTCGGACCGCA
AGGAATCGGTCAATACACTACATGGCGTGATTTCATATGCGCGATTGCTGATCCCCATGTGTATCACTGG
CAAACTGTGATGGACGACACCGTCAGTGCGTCCGTCGCGCAGGCTCTCGATGAGCTGATGCTTTGGGCCG
AGGACTGCCCCGAAGTCCGGCACCTCGTGCACGCGGATTTCGGCTCCAACAATGTCCTGACGGACAATGG
CCGCATAACAGCGGTCATTGACTGGAGCGAGGCGATGTTCGGGGATTCCCAATACGAGGTCGCCAACATC
TTCTTCTGGAGGCCGTGGTTGGCTTGTATGGAGCAGCAGACGCGCTACTTCGAGCGGAGGCATCCGGAGC
TTGCAGGATCGCCGCGGCTCCGGGCGTATATGCTCCGCATTGGTCTTGACCAACTCTATCAGAGCTTGGT
TGACGGCAATTTCGATGATGCAGCTTGGGCGCAGGGTCGATGCGACGCAATCGTCCGATCCGGAGCCGGG
ACTGTCGGGCGTACACAAATCGCCCGCAGAAGCGCGGCCGTCTGGACCGATGGCTGTGTAGAAGTACTCG
CCGATAGTGGAAACCGACGCCCCAGCACTCGTCCGAGGGCAAAGGAATAGCACGTACTACGAGATTTCGA
TTCCACCGCCGCCTTCTATGAAAGGTTGGGCTTCGGAATCGTTTTCCGGGACGCCGGCTGGATGATCCTC
CAGCGCGGGGATCTCATGCTGGAGTTCTTCGCCCACCCCAACTTGTTTATTGCAGCTTATAATGGTTACA
AATAAAGCAATAGCATCACAAATTTCACAAATAAAGCATTTTTTTCACTGCATTCTAGTTGTGGTTTGTC
CAAACTCATCAATGTATCTTATCATGTCTGTATACCGTCGACCTCTAGCTAGAGCTTGGCGTAATCATGG
TCATAGCTGTTTCCTGTGTGAAATTGTTATCCGCTCACAATTCCACACAACATACGAGCCGGAAGCATAA
AGTGTAAAGCCTGGGGTGCCTAATGAGTGAGCTAACTCACATTAATTGCGTTGCGCTCACTGCCCGCTTT
CCAGTCGGGAAACCTGTCGTGCCAGCTGCATTAATGAATCGGCCAACGCGCGGGGAGAGGCGGTTTGCGT
ATTGGGCGCTCTTCCGCTTCCTCGCTCACTGACTCGCTGCGCTCGGTCGTTCGGCTGCGGCGAGCGGTAT
CAGCTCACTCAAAGGCGGTAATACGGTTATCCACAGAATCAGGGGATAACGCAGGAAAGAACATGTGAGC
AAAAGGCCAGCAAAAGGCCAGGAACCGTAAAAAGGCCGCGTTGCTGGCGTTTTTCCATAGGCTCCGCCCC
CCTGACGAGCATCACAAAAATCGACGCTCAAGTCAGAGGTGGCGAAACCCGACAGGACTATAAAGATACC
AGGCGTTTCCCCCTGGAAGCTCCCTCGTGCGCTCTCCTGTTCCGACCCTGCCGCTTACCGGATACCTGTC
CGCCTTTCTCCCTTCGGGAAGCGTGGCGCTTTCTCATAGCTCACGCTGTAGGTATCTCAGTTCGGTGTAG
GTCGTTCGCTCCAAGCTGGGCTGTGTGCACGAACCCCCCGTTCAGCCCGACCGCTGCGCCTTATCCGGTA
ACTATCGTCTTGAGTCCAACCCGGTAAGACACGACTTATCGCCACTGGCAGCAGCCACTGGTAACAGGAT
TAGCAGAGCGAGGTATGTAGGCGGTGCTACAGAGTTCTTGAAGTGGTGGCCTAACTACGGCTACACTAGA
AGAACAGTATTTGGTATCTGCGCTCTGCTGAAGCCAGTTACCTTCGGAAAAAGAGTTGGTAGCTCTTGAT
CCGGCAAACAAACCACCGCTGGTAGCGGTGGTTTTTTTGTTTGCAAGCAGCAGATTACGCGCAGAAAAAA
AGGATCTCAAGAAGATCCTTTGATCTTTTCTACGGGGTCTGACGCTCAGTGGAACGAAAACTCACGTTAA
GGGATTTTGGTCATGAGATTATCAAAAAGGATCTTCACCTAGATCCTTTTAAATTAAAAATGAAGTTTTA
AATCAATCTAAAGTATATATGAGTAAACTTGGTCTGACAGTTACCAATGCTTAATCAGTGAGGCACCTAT
CTCAGCGATCTGTCTATTTCGTTCATCCATAGTTGCCTGACTCCCCGTCGTGTAGATAACTACGATACGG
GAGGGCTTACCATCTGGCCCCAGTGCTGCAATGATACCGCGAGACCCACGCTCACCGGCTCCAGATTTAT
CAGCAATAAACCAGCCAGCCGGAAGGGCCGAGCGCAGAAGTGGTCCTGCAACTTTATCCGCCTCCATCCA
GTCTATTAATTGTTGCCGGGAAGCTAGAGTAAGTAGTTCGCCAGTTAATAGTTTGCGCAACGTTGTTGCC
ATTGCTACAGGCATCGTGGTGTCACGCTCGTCGTTTGGTATGGCTTCATTCAGCTCCGGTTCCCAACGAT
CAAGGCGAGTTACATGATCCCCCATGTTGTGCAAAAAAGCGGTTAGCTCCTTCGGTCCTCCGATCGTTGT
CAGAAGTAAGTTGGCCGCAGTGTTATCACTCATGGTTATGGCAGCACTGCATAATTCTCTTACTGTCATG
CCATCCGTAAGATGCTTTTCTGTGACTGGTGAGTACTCAACCAAGTCATTCTGAGAATAGTGTATGCGGC
GACCGAGTTGCTCTTGCCCGGCGTCAATACGGGATAATACCGCGCCACATAGCAGAACTTTAAAAGTGCT
CATCATTGGAAAACGTTCTTCGGGGCGAAAACTCTCAAGGATCTTACCGCTGTTGAGATCCAGTTCGATG
TAACCCACTCGTGCACCCAACTGATCTTCAGCATCTTTTACTTTCACCAGCGTTTCTGGGTGAGCAAAAA
CAGGAAGGCAAAATGCCGCAAAAAAGGGAATAAGGGCGACACGGAAATGTTGAATACTCATACTCTTCCT
TTTTCAATATTATTGAAGCATTTATCAGGGTTATTGTCTCATGAGCGGATACATATTTGAATGTATTTAG
AAAAATAAACAAATAGGGGTTCCGCGCACATTTCCCCGAAAAGTGCCACCTGACGTCGACGGATCGGGAG
ATCTCCCGATCCCCTATGGTGCACTCTCAGTACAATCTGCTCTGATGCCGCATAGTTAAGCCAGTATCTG
CTCCCTGCTTGTGTGTTGGAGGTCGCTGAGTAGTGCGCGAGCAAAATTTAAGCTACAACAAGGCAAGGCT
TGACCGACAATTGCATGAAGAATCTGCTTAGGGTTAGGCGTTTTGCGCTGCTTCGCGATGTACGGGCCAG
ATATACGCGTTGACATTGATTATTGACTAGTTATTAATAGTAATCAATTACGGGGTCATTAGTTCATAGC
CCATATATGGAGTTCCGCGTTACATAACTTACGGTAAATGGCCCGCCTGGCTGACCGCCCAACGACCCCC
GCCCATTGACGTCAATAATGACGTATGTTCCCATAGTAACGCCAATAGGGACTTTCCATTGACGTCAATG
GGTGGAGTATTTACGGTAAACTGCCCACTTGGCAGTACATCAAGTGTATCATATGCCAAGTACGCCCCCT
ATTGACGTCAATGACGGTAAATGGCCCGCCTGGCATTATGCCCAGTACATGACCTTATGGGACTTTCCTA
CTTGGCAGTACATCTACGTATTAGTCATCGCTATTACCATGGTGATGCGGTTTTGGCAGTACATCAATGG
GCGTGGATAGCGGTTTGACTCACGGGGATTTCCAAGTCTCCACCCCATTGACGTCAATGGGAGTTTGTTT
TGGCACCAAAATCAACGGGACTTTCCAAAATGTCGTAACAACTCCGCCCCATTGACGCAAATGGGCGGTA
GGCGTGTACGGTGGGAGGTCTATATAAGCAGAGCTCTCCCTATCAGTGATAGAGATCTCCCTATCAGTGA
TAGAGATCGTCGACGAGCTCGTTTAGTGAACCGTCAGATCGCCTGGAGACGCCATCCACGCTGTTTTGAC
CTCCATAGAAGACACCGGGACCGATCCAGCCTCCGGACTCTAGCGTTTAAACTTAAGCTTGGTACCGAGC
TCGGATCTACC
Features (pLannotate 1.2.2; 22 found; start..end, strand, type, name):
      1..717     +  CDS            EGFP: EGFP is a basic (constitutively fluorescent) green fluorescent protein published in 1996, derived from Aequorea victoria. It is reported to be a rapidly-maturing weak dimer with moderate acid sensitivity.
    826..1533    +  CDS            mCherry: mCherry is a basic (constitutively fluorescent) red fluorescent protein published in 2004, derived from Discosoma sp.. It is reported to be a very rapidly-maturing monomer with low acid sensitivity.
   1586..1810    +  polyA_signal   bGH poly(A) signal: bovine growth hormone polyadenylation signal
   1814..1835    +  promoter       SV40 promoter (fragment): SV40 enhancer and early promoter
   1856..2089    +  rep_origin     f1 ori (fragment) (sequence partly withheld): f1 bacteriophage origin of replication; arrow indicates direction of (+) strand synthesis
   2094..2141    +  protein_bind   FRT: FLP-mediated recombination occurs in the 8-bp core sequence TCTAGAAA (Turan and Bode, 2011). FLP recombinase from the Saccharomyces cerevisiae 2μ plasmid
   2149..3171    +  CDS            HygR: aminoglycoside phosphotransferase from E. coli; aph(4)-Ia; confers resistance to hygromycin
   3181..3306    +  CDS            ble (fragment): BLE_KLEPN - Experimental evidence at protein level: Swiss-Prot protein existence level 1. Binding protein with a strong affinity to the bleomycin family of antibiotics. Binds to CL990; an antimitotic-antibiotic compound. From Klebsiella pneumoniae.
   3301..3422    +  polyA_signal   SV40 poly(A) signal: SV40 polyadenylation signal
   3495..3511    -  protein_bind   lac operator: The lac repressor binds to the lac operator to inhibit transcription in E. coli. This inhibition can be relieved by adding lactose or isopropyl-β-D-thiogalactopyranoside (IPTG). lac repressor encoded by lacI
   3519..3549    -  promoter       lac promoter: promoter for the E. coli lac operon
   3564..3585    -  protein_bind   CAP binding site: CAP binding activates transcription in the presence of cAMP. E. coli catabolite activator protein
   3598..3690    -  CDS            lacI (fragment): lac repressor; lacI; The lac repressor binds to the lac operator to inhibit transcription in E. coli. This inhibition can be relieved by adding lactose or isopropyl-β-D-thiogalactopyranoside (IPTG).
   3873..4461    -  rep_origin     ori: high-copy-number ColE1/pMB1/pBR322/pUC origin of replication
   4632..5492    -  CDS            AmpR: β-lactamase; bla; confers resistance to ampicillin, carbenicillin, and related antibiotics
   5493..5597    -  promoter       AmpR promoter: bla
   5656..5708    -  misc_feature   bom (fragment): basis of mobility region from pBR322
   5863..6242    +  enhancer       CMV enhancer: human cytomegalovirus immediate early enhancer
   6243..6446    +  promoter       CMV promoter: human cytomegalovirus (CMV) immediate early promoter
   6448..6467    +  promoter       PLtetO-1 promoter (fragment): modified phage lambda PL promoter with tet operator sites (Lutz and Bujard, 1997)
   6469..6488    +  promoter       PLtetO-1 promoter (fragment): modified phage lambda PL promoter with tet operator sites (Lutz and Bujard, 1997)
   6496..6529    +  promoter       TRE3GV promoter (fragment): 3rd-generation Tet-responsive promoter that can be activated by binding of Tet-On® 3G, optimized for retroviral and lentiviral vectors
