[The description below was written by a language model from this plasmid's Addgene catalogue record and pLannotate feature annotations shown in this document.]
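Description:
pcDNA5-EGFP-NLS-P2A-mCherry-PTS1 is a 6.6 kb mammalian expression plasmid built on the pcDNA5/FRT/TO backbone. It is intended as a cloning template for co-expressing two fluorescently tagged proteins from a single transcript. In bacteria it is maintained at high copy through a ColE1/pUC-type origin and selected with ampicillin (AmpR). The annotated f1 ori, SV40 promoter, ble, lacI and bom segments are only short fragment matches.

Expression is driven by the CMV enhancer and promoter, followed by tetracycline operator sites. The feature table picks these up as short PLtetO-1 and TRE3GV fragments. This arrangement allows transcription to be repressed in cells that supply the Tet repressor and induced with tetracycline or doxycycline. The open reading frame encodes EGFP fused at its C-terminus to the SV40 large T antigen nuclear localization signal, then a P2A ribosome-skipping peptide, then mCherry fused to the peroxisomal targeting signal PTS1, and it ends at the bGH polyadenylation signal. The NLS, P2A and PTS1 are not annotated individually, but they would lie in the gaps between and after the two fluorescent protein CDSs. The P2A yields two separate polypeptides, so green fluorescence should mark nuclei and red fluorescence peroxisomes, giving a visual check of separation. The NLS (BamHI/XhoI) and PTS1 (NheI/XmaI) are placeholders that can be swapped for proteins of interest. The first insert must lack a stop codon so that translation continues through the P2A.

Downstream, an FRT site sits directly ahead of a hygromycin resistance gene with an SV40 poly(A) signal. This is the backbone's arrangement for FLP-mediated integration into a host cell line carrying a genomic FRT site, followed by hygromycin selection of stable, inducible lines.
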