Addgene plasmid #87803: pcDNA5-EGFP-NLS-P2A-mCherry-PTS1
Purpose: Mammalian expression vector template for co-expression of EGFP-tagged and mCherry-tagged proteins using P2A. NLS and PTS1 can be replaced by proteins of interest.
Depositing lab: Andrea Musacchio. Depositing organization: Max Planck Institute for Molecular Physiology. Publication: CDK-regulated dimerization of M18BP1 on a Mis18 hexamer is necessary for CENP-A loading. Pan D, Klare K, Petrovic A, Take A, Walstein K, Singh P, Rondelet A, Bird AW, Musacchio A. Elife. 2017 Jan 6;6. pii: e23352. doi: 10.7554/eLife.23352. PubMed 28059702.
Backbone
  Vector backbone: pcDNA5/FRT/TO
  Backbone manufacturer: Thermo Fisher Scientific
  Backbone size w/o insert (bp): 5137
  Total vector size (bp): 6632
  Vector type: Mammalian Expression
  Selectable markers: Hygromycin
Growth in bacteria
  Bacterial resistance: Ampicillin, 100 μg/mL
  Growth temperature: 37°C
  Growth strain: DH5alpha
  Copy number: High Copy
Gene/Insert 1
  Gene/Insert name: NLS (alt name: nuclear localization signal of SV40 large T antigen)
  Species: Synthetic
  Insert size (bp): 21
  GenBank ID: none
  Promoter: CMV promoter, tetracycline operator
  Tag / fusion protein: EGFP (N terminal on insert)
  Cloning method: Restriction Enzyme; 5′ cloning site BamHI (not destroyed); 3′ cloning site XhoI (not destroyed)
  Sequencing primers: 5′ CAACGAGAAGCGCGATC; 3′ GTCACCTTCAGCTTGGCG
Gene/Insert 2
  Gene/Insert name: PTS1 (alt name: peroxisomal targeting signal 1)
  Species: Synthetic
  Insert size (bp): 15
  GenBank ID: none
  Promoter: CMV promoter, tetracycline operator
  Tag / fusion protein: mCherry (N terminal on insert)
  Cloning method: Restriction Enzyme; 5′ cloning site NheI (not destroyed); 3′ cloning site XmaI (not destroyed)
  Sequencing primers: 5′ CAAGTTGGACATCACCTCCCAC; 3′ CACCTACTCAGACAATGCGATG
Terms and licenses: Academic/Nonprofit Terms; Industry Terms: Not Available to Industry
Depositor comments: No stop codon should be placed at the 3' end of the first insert for proper co-expression using 2A-peptide. Please cite: Pan D, Klare K, Petrovic A, Take A, Walstein K, Singh P, Rondelet A, Bird AW, Musacchio A (2017) CDK-regulated dimerization of M18BP1 on a Mis18 hexamer is necessary for CENP-A loading. Elife 6. doi: 10.7554/eLife.23352.
How to cite: pcDNA5-EGFP-NLS-P2A-mCherry-PTS1 was a gift from Andrea Musacchio (Addgene plasmid # 87803 ; http://n2t.net/addgene:87803 ; RRID:Addgene_87803)
